Addgene plasmid #163138: pKLV2-U6gRNA5(hPLK1)-PGKpuro2ABFP-W
Purpose: Lentiviral gRNA plasmid targeting human PLK1 gene, co-expression of BFP tag
Depositing lab: Sok Ching Cheong. Depositing organization: Cancer Research Malaysia. Publication: Genome-wide CRISPR screens of oral squamous cell carcinoma reveal fitness genes in the Hippo pathway. Chai AWY, Yee PS, Price S, Yee SM, Lee HM, Tiong VK, Goncalves E, Behan FM, Bateson J, Gilbert J, Tan AC, McDermott U, Garnett MJ, Cheong SC. Elife. 2020 Sep 29;9. pii: 57761. doi: 10.7554/eLife.57761. PubMed 32990596.
Backbone
  Vector backbone: pKLV2-U6gRNA5(BbsI)-PGKpuro2ABFP-W
  Total vector size (bp): 8650
  Modifications to backbone: Used BbsI enzyme to clone in gRNA targeting human PLK1 gene
  Vector type: Mammalian Expression, Lentiviral, CRISPR
  Selectable markers: Puromycin
Growth in bacteria
  Bacterial resistance: Ampicillin, 100 μg/mL
  Growth temperature: 37°C
  Growth strain: NEB Stable
  Copy number: Unknown
Gene/Insert
  Gene/Insert name: PLK1
  gRNA/shRNA sequence: GTCGGACGCGGACACCAAGG
  Species: H. sapiens (human)
  Entrez Gene: PLK1 (a.k.a. PLK, STPK13)
  Promoter: U6
  Tag / fusion protein: BFP
  Cloning method: Restriction Enzyme; 5′ cloning site BbsI (destroyed during cloning); 3′ cloning site BbsI (destroyed during cloning)
  Sequencing primers: 5′ AGATAATTAGAATTAATTTGACTG
Terms and licenses: Academic/Nonprofit Terms; Industry Terms: Not Available to Industry
How to cite: pKLV2-U6gRNA5(hPLK1)-PGKpuro2ABFP-W was a gift from Sok Ching Cheong (Addgene plasmid # 163138 ; http://n2t.net/addgene:163138 ; RRID:Addgene_163138)
