[The description below was written by a language model from this plasmid's Addgene catalogue record and pLannotate feature annotations shown in this document.]
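Description:
pKLV2-U6gRNA5(hPLK1)-PGKpuro2ABFP-W is a lentiviral CRISPR guide RNA plasmid of about 8.65 kb. It was made by cloning a guide against human PLK1 into the BbsI sites of the pKLV2-U6gRNA5(BbsI)-PGKpuro2ABFP-W backbone, and both sites were destroyed in the process. It is propagated in E. coli through a high-copy ColE1/pUC-type origin with ampicillin selection (AmpR). An f1 origin and remnants of a lacZα/lac promoter cloning region flanked by T7 and T3 promoters are also present. The depositor and repository-sequenced records differ by a single nucleotide in length and carry the same annotated features in the same order.

The viral portion has a CMV enhancer/promoter placed upstream of a truncated HIV-1 5' LTR, which would drive genomic RNA production in packaging cells. This is followed by the Ψ packaging signal with a gag fragment, the RRE for Rev-dependent nuclear export, and the cPPT/CTS. The downstream LTR is likewise annotated as truncated and is followed by a bGH polyadenylation signal.

Between the LTRs sit two expression units. A human U6 Pol III promoter transcribes the PLK1-targeting spacer fused to a Streptococcus pyogenes Cas9 guide scaffold. A mouse PGK promoter drives puromycin N-acetyltransferase linked, as the plasmid name indicates, through a 2A peptide to TagBFP, with a WPRE enhancing expression. Transduced mammalian cells can therefore be selected with puromycin and tracked by blue fluorescence.

No Cas9 is encoded, so the nuclease must be supplied separately. The plasmid was deposited with a study of genome-wide CRISPR fitness screens in oral squamous cell carcinoma, though the record does not state the specific role of the PLK1 guide in that work.
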