Features (pLannotate 1.2.2; 28 found; start..end, strand, type, name):
    242..441     +  promoter       CMV promoter: human cytomegalovirus (CMV) immediate early promoter
    459..639     +  LTR            5' LTR (truncated): truncated 5' long terminal repeat (LTR) from HIV-1
    686..811     +  misc_feature   HIV-1 Ψ: packaging signal of human immunodeficiency virus type 1
    795..1133    +  CDS            HIV-1 gag (fragment): gag protein from human immunodeficiency virus 1; gag
   1310..1543    +  misc_feature   RRE: The Rev response element (RRE) of HIV-1 allows for Rev-dependent mRNA export from the nucleus to the cytoplasm.
   1920..2020    +  CDS            Rev (fragment): human immunodeficiency virus 1 (HIV-1) Rev protein; rev; enhances nuclear export of unspliced and incompletely spliced viral mRNAs
   2070..2187    +  misc_feature   cPPT/CTS: central polypurine tract and central termination sequence of HIV-1
   2262..2502    +  promoter       U6 promoter: RNA polymerase III promoter for human U6 snRNA
   2549..2616    +  misc_RNA       tracrRNA (fragment): trans-activating CRISPR RNA for the Streptococcus pyogenes CRISPR/Cas9 system
   2639..3139    +  promoter       PGK promoter: mouse phosphoglycerate kinase 1 promoter
   3179..3775    +  CDS            PuroR (fragment): puromycin N-acetyltransferase; pac from Streptomyces; confers resistance to puromycin
   3848..4546    +  CDS            TagBFP: TagBFP is a basic (constitutively fluorescent) blue fluorescent protein published in 2008, derived from Entacmaea quadricolor. It is reported to be a very rapidly-maturing monomer with very low acid sensitivity.
   4558..5144    +  misc_feature   WPRE: woodchuck hepatitis virus posttranscriptional regulatory element
   5138..5284    +  CDS            nef (fragment): NEF_HV1LA - Experimental evidence at protein level: Swiss-Prot protein existence level 1. Extracellular Nef protein targets CD4(+) T-lymphocytes for apoptosis by interacting with CXCR4 surface receptors. From Human immunodeficiency virus type 1 group M subtype B (isolate Lai) (HIV-1).
   5292..5470    +  LTR            5' LTR (truncated): truncated 5' long terminal repeat (LTR) from HIV-1
   5496..5607    +  polyA_signal   bGH poly(A) signal: bovine growth hormone polyadenylation signal
   5746..5764    -  promoter       T3 promoter: promoter for bacteriophage T3 RNA polymerase
   5809..5825    -  protein_bind   lac operator: The lac repressor binds to the lac operator to inhibit transcription in E. coli. This inhibition can be relieved by adding lactose or isopropyl-β-D-thiogalactopyranoside (IPTG). lac repressor encoded by lacI
   5833..5863    -  promoter       lac promoter: promoter for the E. coli lac operon
   5878..5899    -  protein_bind   CAP binding site: CAP binding activates transcription in the presence of cAMP. E. coli catabolite activator protein
   5912..6004    -  CDS            lacI (fragment): lac repressor; lacI; The lac repressor binds to the lac operator to inhibit transcription in E. coli. This inhibition can be relieved by adding lactose or isopropyl-β-D-thiogalactopyranoside (IPTG).
   6187..6775    -  rep_origin     ori: high-copy-number ColE1/pMB1/pBR322/pUC origin of replication
   6946..7806    -  CDS            AmpR: β-lactamase; bla; confers resistance to ampicillin, carbenicillin, and related antibiotics
   7807..7911    -  promoter       AmpR promoter: bla
   7964..8392    -  rep_origin     f1 ori (sequence partly withheld): f1 bacteriophage origin of replication; arrow indicates direction of (+) strand synthesis
   8397..8552    -  CDS            lacZα (fragment): LacZα fragment of β-galactosidase; lacZ fragment
   8560..8578    +  promoter       T7 promoter: promoter for bacteriophage T7 RNA polymerase
   8592..241     +  enhancer       CMV enhancer (across the origin): human cytomegalovirus immediate early enhancer
>Addgene plasmid #163138 | pKLV2-U6gRNA5(hPLK1)-PGKpuro2ABFP-W | depositor full sequence | sequence record 316150 | pKLV2-U6gRNA5(hPLK1)-PGKpuro2ABFP-W sequence 8651 bps
GTCAATAATGACGTATGTTCCCATAGTAACGCCAATAGGGACTTTCCATTGACGTCAATGGGTGGAGTAT
TTACGGTAAACTGCCCACTTGGCAGTACATCAAGTGTATCATATGCCAAGTACGCCCCCTATTGACGTCA
ATGACGGTAAATGGCCCGCCTGGCATTATGCCCAGTACATGACCTTATGGGACTTTCCTACTTGGCAGTA
CATCTACGTATTAGTCATCGCTATTACCATGGTGATGCGGTTTTGGCAGTACATCAATGGGCGTGGATAG
CGGTTTGACTCACGGGGATTTCCAAGTCTCCACCCCATTGACGTCAATGGGAGTTTGTTTTGGCACCAAA
ATCAACGGGACTTTCCAAAATGTCGTAACAACTCCGCCCCATTGACGCAAATGGGCGGTAGGCGTGTACG
GTGGGAGGTCTATATAAGCAGCGCGTTTTGCCTGTACTGGGTCTCTCTGGTTAGACCAGATCTGAGCCTG
GGAGCTCTCTGGCTAACTAGGGAACCCACTGCTTAAGCCTCAATAAAGCTTGCCTTGAGTGCTTCAAGTA
GTGTGTGCCCGTCTGTTGTGTGACTCTGGTAACTAGAGATCCCTCAGACCCTTTTAGTCAGTGTGGAAAA
TCTCTAGCAGTGGCGCCCGAACAGGGACTTGAAAGCGAAAGGGAAACCAGAGGAGCTCTCTCGACGCAGG
ACTCGGCTTGCTGAAGCGCGCACGGCAAGAGGCGAGGGGCGGCGACTGGTGAGTACGCCAAAAATTTTGA
CTAGCGGAGGCTAGAAGGAGAGAGATGGGTGCGAGAGCGTCAGTATTAAGCGGGGGAGAATTAGATCGCG
ATGGGAAAAAATTCGGTTAAGGCCAGGGGGAAAGAAAAAATATAAATTAAAACATATAGTATGGGCAAGC
AGGGAGCTAGAACGATTCGCAGTTAATCCTGGCCTGTTAGAAACATCAGAAGGCTGTAGACAAATACTGG
GACAGCTACAACCATCCCTTCAGACAGGATCAGAAGAACTTAGATCATTATATAATACAGTAGCAACCCT
CTATTGTGTGCATCAAAGGATAGAGATAAAAGACACCAAGGAAGCTTTAGACAAGATAGAGGAAGAGCAA
AACAAAAGTAAGACCACCGCACAGCAAGCGGCCGGCCGCGCTGATCTTCAGACCTGGAGGAGGAGATATG
AGGGACAATTGGAGAAGTGAATTATATAAATATAAAGTAGTAAAAATTGAACCATTAGGAGTAGCACCCA
CCAAGGCAAAGAGAAGAGTGGTGCAGAGAGAAAAAAGAGCAGTGGGAATAGGAGCTTTGTTCCTTGGGTT
CTTGGGAGCAGCAGGAAGCACTATGGGCGCAGCGTCAATGACGCTGACGGTACAGGCCAGACAATTATTG
TCTGGTATAGTGCAGCAGCAGAACAATTTGCTGAGGGCTATTGAGGCGCAACAGCATCTGTTGCAACTCA
CAGTCTGGGGCATCAAGCAGCTCCAGGCAAGAATCCTGGCTGTGGAAAGATACCTAAAGGATCAACAGCT
CCTGGGGATTTGGGGTTGCTCTGGAAAACTCATTTGCACCACTGCTGTGCCTTGGAATGCTAGTTGGAGT
AATAAATCTCTGGAACAGATTTGGAATCACACGACCTGGATGGAGTGGGACAGAGAAATTAACAATTACA
CAAGCTTAATACACTCCTTAATTGAAGAATCGCAAAACCAGCAAGAAAAGAATGAACAAGAATTATTGGA
ATTAGATAAATGGGCAAGTTTGTGGAATTGGTTTAACATAACAAATTGGCTGTGGTATATAAAATTATTC
ATAATGATAGTAGGAGGCTTGGTAGGTTTAAGAATAGTTTTTGCTGTACTTTCTATAGTGAATAGAGTTA
GGCAGGGATATTCACCATTATCGTTTCAGACCCACCTCCCAACCCCGAGGGGACCCGACAGGCCCGAAGG
AATAGAAGAAGAAGGTGGAGAGAGAGACAGAGACAGATCCATTCGATTAGTGAACGGATCGGCACTGCGT
GCGCCAATTCTGCAGACAAATGGCAGTATTCATCCACAATTTTAAAAGAAAAGGGGGGATTGGGGGGTAC
AGTGCAGGGGAAAGAATAGTAGACATAATAGCAACAGACATACAAACTAAAGAATTACAAAAACAAATTA
CAAAAATTCAAAATTTTCGGGTTTATTACAGGGACAGCAGAGATCCAGTTTGGTTAGTACCGGGCCCTAC
GCGTCCAAGGTCGGGCAGGAAGAGGGCCTATTTCCCATGATTCCTTCATATTTGCATATACGATACAAGG
CTGTTAGAGAGATAATTAGAATTAATTTGACTGTAAACACAAAGATATTAGTACAAAATACGTGACGTAG
AAAGTAATAATTTCTTGGGTAGTTTGCAGTTTTAAAATTATGTTTTAAAATGGACTATCATATGCTTACC
GTAACTTGAAAGTATTTCGATTTCTTGGCTTTATATATCTTGTGGAAAGGACGAAACACCGTCGGACGCG
GACACCAAGGGTTTAAGAGCTATGCTGGAAACAGCATAGCAAGTTTAAATAAGGCTAGTCCGTTATCAAC
TTGAAAAAGTGGCACCGAGTCGGTGCTTTTTTTGGATCCAATTCTACCGGGTAGGGGAGGCGCTTTTCCC
AAGGCAGTCTGGAGCATGCGCTTTAGCAGCCCCGCTGGGCACTTGGCGCTACACAAGTGGCCTCTGGCCT
CGCACACATTCCACATCCACCGGTAGGCGCCAACCGGCTCCGTTCTTTGGTGGCCCCTTCGCGCCACCTT
CTACTCCTCCCCTAGTCAGGAAGTTCCCCCCCGCCCCGCAGCTCGCGTCGTGCAGGACGTGACAAATGGA
AGTAGCACGTCTCACTAGTCTCGTGCAGATGGACAGCACCGCTGAGCAATGGAAGCGGGTAGGCCTTTGG
GGCAGCGGCCAATAGCAGCTTTGCTCCTTCGCTTTCTGGGCTCAGAGGCTGGGAAGGGGTGGGTCCGGGG
GNNNGGCTCAGGGGCGGGCTCAGGGGCGGGGCGGGCGCCCGAAGGTCCTCCGGAGGCCCGGCATTCTGCA
CGCTTCAAAAGCGCACGTCTGCCGCGCTGTTCTCCTCTTCCTCATCTCCGGGCCTTTCGACCTGCATCCA
TCTAGATCTCGAGCAGCTGAAGCTTACCATGACCGAGTACAAGCCCACGGTGCGCCTCGCCACCCGCGAC
GACGTCCCCAGGGCCGTACGCACCCTCGCCGCCGCGTTCGCCGACTACCCCGCCACGCGCCACACCGTCG
ATCCGGACCGCCACATCGAGCGGGTCACCGAGCTGCAAGAACTCTTCCTCACGCGCGTCGGGCTCGACAT
CGGCAAGGTGTGGGTCGCGGACGACGGCGCCGCGGTGGCGGTCTGGACCACGCCGGAGAGCGTCGAAGCG
GGGGCGGTGTTCGCCGAGATCGGCCCGCGCATGGCCGAGTTGAGCGGTTCCCGGCTGGCCGCGCAGCAAC
AGATGGAAGGCCTCCTGGCGCCGCACCGGCCCAAGGAGCCCGCGTGGTTCCTGGCCACCGTCGGCGTCTC
GCCCGACCACCAGGGCAAGGGTCTGGGCAGCGCCGTCGTGCTCCCCGGAGTGGAGGCGGCCGAGCGCGCC
GGGGTGCCCGCCTTCCTGGAGACCTCCGCGCCCCGCAACCTCCCCTTCTACGAGCGGCTCGGCTTCACCG
TCACCGCCGACGTCGAGGTGCCCGAAGGACCGCGCACCTGGTGCATGACCCGCAAGCCCGGTGCCGGCGG
CGGGTCCGGAGGAGAGGGCAGAGGAAGTCTCCTAACATGCGGTGACGTGGAGGAGAATCCTGGCCCAATG
AGCGAGCTGATTAAGGAGAACATGCACATGAAGCTGTACATGGAGGGCACCGTGGACAACCATCACTTCA
AGTGCACATCCGAGGGCGAAGGCAAGCCCTACGAGGGCACCCAGACCATGAGAATCAAGGTGGTCGAGGG
CGGCCCTCTCCCCTTCGCCTTCGACATCCTGGCTACTAGCTTCCTCTACGGCAGCAAGACCTTCATCAAC
CACACCCAGGGCATCCCCGACTTCTTCAAGCAGTCCTTCCCTGAGGGCTTCACATGGGAGAGAGTCACCA
CATACGAGGACGGGGGCGTGCTGACCGCTACCCAGGACACCAGCCTCCAGGACGGCTGCCTCATCTACAA
CGTCAAGATCAGAGGGGTGAACTTCACATCCAACGGCCCTGTGATGCAGAAGAAAACACTCGGCTGGGAG
GCCTTCACCGAGACGCTGTACCCCGCTGACGGCGGCCTGGAAGGCAGAAACGACATGGCCCTGAAGCTCG
TGGGCGGGAGCCATCTGATCGCAAACATCAAGACCACATATAGATCCAAGAAACCCGCTAAGAACCTCAA
GATGCCTGGCGTCTACTATGTGGACTACAGACTGGAAAGAATCAAGGAGGCCAACAACGAGACCTACGTC
GAGCAGCACGAGGTGGCAGTGGCCAGATACTGCGACCTCCCTAGCAAACTGGGGCACAAGCTTAATTGAG
CGGCCGCTCAACCTCTGGATTACAAAATTTGTGAAAGATTGACTGGTATTCTTAACTATGTTGCTCCTTT
TACGCTATGTGGATACGCTGCTTTAATGCCTTTGTATCATGCTATTGCTTCCCGTATGGCTTTCATTTTC
TCCTCCTTGTATAAATCCTGGTTGCTGTCTCTTTATGAGGAGTTGTGGCCCGTTGTCAGGCAACGTGGCG
TGGTGTGCACTGTGTTTGCTGACGCAACCCCCACTGGTTGGGGCATTGCCACCACCTGTCAGCTCCTTTC
CGGGACTTTCGCTTTCCCCCTCCCTATTGCCACGGCGGAACTCATCGCCGCCTGCCTTGCCCGCTGCTGG
ACAGGGGCTCGGCTGTTGGGCACTGACAATTCCGTGGTGTTGTCGGGGAAATCATCGTCCTTTCCTTGGC
TGCTCGCCTGTGTTGCCACCTGGATTCTGCGCGGGACGTCCTTCTGCTACGTCCCTTCGGCCCTCAATCC
AGCGGACCTTCCTTCCCGCGGCCTGCTGCCGGCTCTGCGGCCTCTTCCGCGTCTACGCCTTCGCCCTCAG
ACGAGTCGGATCTCCCTTTGGGCCGCCTCCCCGCAGGTACCTTTAAGACCAATGACTTACAAGGCAGCTG
TAGATCTTAGCCACTTTTTAAAAGAAAAGGGGGGACTGGAAGGGCTAATTCACTCCCAAAGAAGTCAAGA
TCTGCTTTTTGCCTGTACTGGGTCTCTCTGGTTAGACCAGAGTCTCTCTGGTTAGACCAGATCTGAGCCT
GGGAGCTCTCTGGCTAACTAGGGAACCCACTGCTTAAGCCTCAATAAAGCTTGCCTTGAGTGCTTCAAGT
AGTGTGTGCCCGTCTGTTGTGTGACTCTGGTAACTAGAGATCCCTCAGACCCTTTTAGTCAGTGTGGAAA
ATCTCTAGCAGTTTAAACCCGCTGATCAGCCTCGACTGTGCCTTCTAGTTGCCAGCCATCTGTTGTTTGC
CCCTCCCCCGTGCCTTCCTTGACCCTGGAAGGTGCCACTCCCACTGTCCTTTCCTAATAAAATGAGGAAA
TTGCATCGCATTGTCTGAGTAGGTGTCATTCTATTCTGGGGGGTGGGGTGGGGCAGGACAGCAAGGGGGA
GGATTGGGAAGTCAATAGCAGGCATGCTGGGGATGCGGTGGGCTCTATGGGCGGCCGTTAATTAAGCTTT
TGTTCCCTTTAGTGAGGGTTAATTGCGCGCTTGGCGTAATCATGGTCATAGCTGTTTCCTGTGTGAAATT
GTTATCCGCTCACAATTCCACACAACATACGAGCCGGGAGCATAAAGTGTAAAGCCTGGGGTGCCTAATG
AGTGAGCTAACTCACATTAATTGCGTTGCGCTCACTGCCCGCTTTCCAGTCGGGAAACCTGTCGTGCCAG
CTGCATTAATGAATCGGCCAACGCGCGGGGAGAGGCGGTTTGCGTATTGGGCGCTCTTCCGCTTCCTCGC
TCACTGACTCGCTGCGCTCGGTCGTTCGGCTGCGGCGAGCGGTATCAGCTCACTCAAAGGCGGTAATACG
GTTATCCACAGAATCAGGGGATAACGCAGGAAAGAACATGTGAGCAAAAGGCCAGCAAAAGGCCAGGAAC
CGTAAAAAGGCCGCGTTGCTGGCGTTTTTCCATAGGCTCCGCCCCCCTGACGAGCATCACAAAAATCGAC
GCTCAAGTCAGAGGTGGCGAAACCCGACAGGACTATAAAGATACCAGGCGTTTCCCCCTGGAAGCTCCCT
CGTGCGCTCTCCTGTTCCGACCCTGCCGCTTACCGGATACCTGTCCGCCTTTCTCCCTTCGGGAAGCGTG
GCGCTTTCTCATAGCTCACGCTGTAGGTATCTCAGTTCGGTGTAGGTCGTTCGCTCCAAGCTGGGCTGTG
TGCACGAACCCCCCGTTCAGCCCGACCGCTGCGCCTTATCCGGTAACTATCGTCTTGAGTCCAACCCGGT
AAGACACGACTTATCGCCACTGGCAGCAGCCACTGGTAACAGGATTAGCAGAGCGAGGTATGTAGGCGGT
GCTACAGAGTTCTTGAAGTGGTGGCCTAACTACGGCTACACTAGAAGAACAGTATTTGGTATCTGCGCTC
TGCTGAAGCCAGTTACCTTCGGAAAAAGAGTTGGTAGCTCTTGATCCGGCAAACAAACCACCGCTGGTAG
CGGTGGTTTTTTTGTTTGCAAGCAGCAGATTACGCGCAGAAAAAAAGGATCTCAAGAAGATCCTTTGATC
TTTTCTACGGGGTCTGACGCTCAGTGGAACGAAAACTCACGTTAAGGGATTTTGGTCATGAGATTATCAA
AAAGGATCTTCACCTAGATCCTTTTAAATTAAAAATGAAGTTTTAAATCAATCTAAAGTATATATGAGTA
AACTTGGTCTGACAGTTACCAATGCTTAATCAGTGAGGCACCTATCTCAGCGATCTGTCTATTTCGTTCA
TCCATAGTTGCCTGACTCCCCGTCGTGTAGATAACTACGATACGGGAGGGCTTACCATCTGGCCCCAGTG
CTGCAATGATACCGCGAGACCCACGCTCACCGGCTCCAGATTTATCAGCAATAAACCAGCCAGCCGGAAG
GGCCGAGCGCAGAAGTGGTCCTGCAACTTTATCCGCCTCCATCCAGTCTATTAATTGTTGCCGGGAAGCT
AGAGTAAGTAGTTCGCCAGTTAATAGTTTGCGCAACGTTGTTGCCATTGCTACAGGCATCGTGGTGTCAC
GCTCGTCGTTTGGTATGGCTTCATTCAGCTCCGGTTCCCAACGATCAAGGCGAGTTACATGATCCCCCAT
GTTGTGCAAAAAAGCGGTTAGCTCCTTCGGTCCTCCGATCGTTGTCAGAAGTAAGTTGGCCGCAGTGTTA
TCACTCATGGTTATGGCAGCACTGCATAATTCTCTTACTGTCATGCCATCCGTAAGATGCTTTTCTGTGA
CTGGTGAGTACTCAACCAAGTCATTCTGAGAATAGTGTATGCGGCGACCGAGTTGCTCTTGCCCGGCGTC
AATACGGGATAATACCGCGCCACATAGCAGAACTTTAAAAGTGCTCATCATTGGAAAACGTTCTTCGGGG
CGAAAACTCTCAAGGATCTTACCGCTGTTGAGATCCAGTTCGATGTAACCCACTCGTGCACCCAACTGAT
CTTCAGCATCTTTTACTTTCACCAGCGTTTCTGGGTGAGCAAAAACAGGAAGGCAAAATGCCGCAAAAAA
GGGAATAAGGGCGACACGGAAATGTTGAATACTCATACTCTTCCTTTTTCAATATTATTGAAGCATTTAT
CAGGGTTATTGTCTCATGAGCGGATACATATTTGAATGTATTTAGAAAAATAAACAAATAGGGGTTCCGC
GCACATTTCCCCGAAAAGTGCCACCTAAATTGTAAGCGTTAATATTTTGTTAAAATTCGCGTTAAATTTT
TGTTAAATCAGCTCATTTTTTAACCAATAGGCCGAAATCGGCAAAATCCCTTATAAATCAAAAGAATAGA
CCGAGATAGGGT
[37 nt withheld, positions 8063-8099]
AAAGAACGTGGACTCCAACGTCAAAGG
[49 nt withheld, positions 8127-8175]
T
[91 nt withheld, positions 8177-8267]
G
[124 nt withheld, positions 8269-8392]
CCCATTCGCCATTCAGGCTGCGCAACTGTTGGGAAGGGCGATCGGTGCGGGCCTCTTCGCTATTACGCCA
GCTGGCGAAAGGGGGATGTGCTGCAAGGCGATTAAGTTGGGTAACGCCAGGGTTTTCCCAGTCACGACGT
TGTAAAACGACGGCCAGTGAGCGCGCGTAATACGACTCACTATAGGGCGAATTGACTAGTACATAACTTA
CGGTAAATGGCCCGCCTGGCTGACCGCCCAACGACCCCCGCCCATTGAC
