Features (pLannotate 1.2.2; 28 found; start..end, strand, type, name):
    256..455     +  promoter       CMV promoter: human cytomegalovirus (CMV) immediate early promoter
    473..653     +  LTR            5' LTR (truncated): truncated 5' long terminal repeat (LTR) from HIV-1
    700..825     +  misc_feature   HIV-1 Ψ: packaging signal of human immunodeficiency virus type 1
    809..1147    +  CDS            HIV-1 gag (fragment): gag protein from human immunodeficiency virus 1; gag
   1324..1557    +  misc_feature   RRE: The Rev response element (RRE) of HIV-1 allows for Rev-dependent mRNA export from the nucleus to the cytoplasm.
   1934..2034    +  CDS            Rev (fragment): human immunodeficiency virus 1 (HIV-1) Rev protein; rev; enhances nuclear export of unspliced and incompletely spliced viral mRNAs
   2084..2201    +  misc_feature   cPPT/CTS: central polypurine tract and central termination sequence of HIV-1
   2276..2516    +  promoter       U6 promoter: RNA polymerase III promoter for human U6 snRNA
   2563..2630    +  misc_RNA       tracrRNA (fragment): trans-activating CRISPR RNA for the Streptococcus pyogenes CRISPR/Cas9 system
   2653..3152    +  promoter       PGK promoter: mouse phosphoglycerate kinase 1 promoter
   3192..3788    +  CDS            PuroR (fragment): puromycin N-acetyltransferase; pac from Streptomyces; confers resistance to puromycin
   3861..4559    +  CDS            TagBFP: TagBFP is a basic (constitutively fluorescent) blue fluorescent protein published in 2008, derived from Entacmaea quadricolor. It is reported to be a very rapidly-maturing monomer with very low acid sensitivity.
   4571..5157    +  misc_feature   WPRE: woodchuck hepatitis virus posttranscriptional regulatory element
   5151..5297    +  CDS            nef (fragment): NEF_HV1LA - Experimental evidence at protein level: Swiss-Prot protein existence level 1. Extracellular Nef protein targets CD4(+) T-lymphocytes for apoptosis by interacting with CXCR4 surface receptors. From Human immunodeficiency virus type 1 group M subtype B (isolate Lai) (HIV-1).
   5305..5483    +  LTR            5' LTR (truncated): truncated 5' long terminal repeat (LTR) from HIV-1
   5509..5620    +  polyA_signal   bGH poly(A) signal: bovine growth hormone polyadenylation signal
   5759..5777    -  promoter       T3 promoter: promoter for bacteriophage T3 RNA polymerase
   5822..5838    -  protein_bind   lac operator: The lac repressor binds to the lac operator to inhibit transcription in E. coli. This inhibition can be relieved by adding lactose or isopropyl-β-D-thiogalactopyranoside (IPTG). lac repressor encoded by lacI
   5846..5876    -  promoter       lac promoter: promoter for the E. coli lac operon
   5891..5912    -  protein_bind   CAP binding site: CAP binding activates transcription in the presence of cAMP. E. coli catabolite activator protein
   5925..6017    -  CDS            lacI (fragment): lac repressor; lacI; The lac repressor binds to the lac operator to inhibit transcription in E. coli. This inhibition can be relieved by adding lactose or isopropyl-β-D-thiogalactopyranoside (IPTG).
   6200..6788    -  rep_origin     ori: high-copy-number ColE1/pMB1/pBR322/pUC origin of replication
   6959..7819    -  CDS            AmpR: β-lactamase; bla; confers resistance to ampicillin, carbenicillin, and related antibiotics
   7820..7924    -  promoter       AmpR promoter: bla
   7977..8405    -  rep_origin     f1 ori (sequence partly withheld): f1 bacteriophage origin of replication; arrow indicates direction of (+) strand synthesis
   8410..8565    -  CDS            lacZα (fragment): LacZα fragment of β-galactosidase; lacZ fragment
   8573..8591    +  promoter       T7 promoter: promoter for bacteriophage T7 RNA polymerase
   8605..255     +  enhancer       CMV enhancer (across the origin): human cytomegalovirus immediate early enhancer
>Addgene plasmid #163138 | pKLV2-U6gRNA5(hPLK1)-PGKpuro2ABFP-W | addgene full sequence | sequence record 325138 | Addgene NGS Result
CCCCGCCCATTGACGTCAATAATGACGTATGTTCCCATAGTAACGCCAATAGGGACTTTCCATTGACGTC
AATGGGTGGAGTATTTACGGTAAACTGCCCACTTGGCAGTACATCAAGTGTATCATATGCCAAGTACGCC
CCCTATTGACGTCAATGACGGTAAATGGCCCGCCTGGCATTATGCCCAGTACATGACCTTATGGGACTTT
CCTACTTGGCAGTACATCTACGTATTAGTCATCGCTATTACCATGGTGATGCGGTTTTGGCAGTACATCA
ATGGGCGTGGATAGCGGTTTGACTCACGGGGATTTCCAAGTCTCCACCCCATTGACGTCAATGGGAGTTT
GTTTTGGCACCAAAATCAACGGGACTTTCCAAAATGTCGTAACAACTCCGCCCCATTGACGCAAATGGGC
GGTAGGCGTGTACGGTGGGAGGTCTATATAAGCAGCGCGTTTTGCCTGTACTGGGTCTCTCTGGTTAGAC
CAGATCTGAGCCTGGGAGCTCTCTGGCTAACTAGGGAACCCACTGCTTAAGCCTCAATAAAGCTTGCCTT
GAGTGCTTCAAGTAGTGTGTGCCCGTCTGTTGTGTGACTCTGGTAACTAGAGATCCCTCAGACCCTTTTA
GTCAGTGTGGAAAATCTCTAGCAGTGGCGCCCGAACAGGGACTTGAAAGCGAAAGGGAAACCAGAGGAGC
TCTCTCGACGCAGGACTCGGCTTGCTGAAGCGCGCACGGCAAGAGGCGAGGGGCGGCGACTGGTGAGTAC
GCCAAAAATTTTGACTAGCGGAGGCTAGAAGGAGAGAGATGGGTGCGAGAGCGTCAGTATTAAGCGGGGG
AGAATTAGATCGCGATGGGAAAAAATTCGGTTAAGGCCAGGGGGAAAGAAAAAATATAAATTAAAACATA
TAGTATGGGCAAGCAGGGAGCTAGAACGATTCGCAGTTAATCCTGGCCTGTTAGAAACATCAGAAGGCTG
TAGACAAATACTGGGACAGCTACAACCATCCCTTCAGACAGGATCAGAAGAACTTAGATCATTATATAAT
ACAGTAGCAACCCTCTATTGTGTGCATCAAAGGATAGAGATAAAAGACACCAAGGAAGCTTTAGACAAGA
TAGAGGAAGAGCAAAACAAAAGTAAGACCACCGCACAGCAAGCGGCCGGCCGCGCTGATCTTCAGACCTG
GAGGAGGAGATATGAGGGACAATTGGAGAAGTGAATTATATAAATATAAAGTAGTAAAAATTGAACCATT
AGGAGTAGCACCCACCAAGGCAAAGAGAAGAGTGGTGCAGAGAGAAAAAAGAGCAGTGGGAATAGGAGCT
TTGTTCCTTGGGTTCTTGGGAGCAGCAGGAAGCACTATGGGCGCAGCGTCAATGACGCTGACGGTACAGG
CCAGACAATTATTGTCTGGTATAGTGCAGCAGCAGAACAATTTGCTGAGGGCTATTGAGGCGCAACAGCA
TCTGTTGCAACTCACAGTCTGGGGCATCAAGCAGCTCCAGGCAAGAATCCTGGCTGTGGAAAGATACCTA
AAGGATCAACAGCTCCTGGGGATTTGGGGTTGCTCTGGAAAACTCATTTGCACCACTGCTGTGCCTTGGA
ATGCTAGTTGGAGTAATAAATCTCTGGAACAGATTTGGAATCACACGACCTGGATGGAGTGGGACAGAGA
AATTAACAATTACACAAGCTTAATACACTCCTTAATTGAAGAATCGCAAAACCAGCAAGAAAAGAATGAA
CAAGAATTATTGGAATTAGATAAATGGGCAAGTTTGTGGAATTGGTTTAACATAACAAATTGGCTGTGGT
ATATAAAATTATTCATAATGATAGTAGGAGGCTTGGTAGGTTTAAGAATAGTTTTTGCTGTACTTTCTAT
AGTGAATAGAGTTAGGCAGGGATATTCACCATTATCGTTTCAGACCCACCTCCCAACCCCGAGGGGACCC
GACAGGCCCGAAGGAATAGAAGAAGAAGGTGGAGAGAGAGACAGAGACAGATCCATTCGATTAGTGAACG
GATCGGCACTGCGTGCGCCAATTCTGCAGACAAATGGCAGTATTCATCCACAATTTTAAAAGAAAAGGGG
GGATTGGGGGGTACAGTGCAGGGGAAAGAATAGTAGACATAATAGCAACAGACATACAAACTAAAGAATT
ACAAAAACAAATTACAAAAATTCAAAATTTTCGGGTTTATTACAGGGACAGCAGAGATCCAGTTTGGTTA
GTACCGGGCCCTACGCGTCCAAGGTCGGGCAGGAAGAGGGCCTATTTCCCATGATTCCTTCATATTTGCA
TATACGATACAAGGCTGTTAGAGAGATAATTAGAATTAATTTGACTGTAAACACAAAGATATTAGTACAA
AATACGTGACGTAGAAAGTAATAATTTCTTGGGTAGTTTGCAGTTTTAAAATTATGTTTTAAAATGGACT
ATCATATGCTTACCGTAACTTGAAAGTATTTCGATTTCTTGGCTTTATATATCTTGTGGAAAGGACGAAA
CACCGTCGGACGCGGACACCAAGGGTTTAAGAGCTATGCTGGAAACAGCATAGCAAGTTTAAATAAGGCT
AGTCCGTTATCAACTTGAAAAAGTGGCACCGAGTCGGTGCTTTTTTTGGATCCAATTCTACCGGGTAGGG
GAGGCGCTTTTCCCAAGGCAGTCTGGAGCATGCGCTTTAGCAGCCCCGCTGGGCACTTGGCGCTACACAA
GTGGCCTCTGGCCTCGCACACATTCCACATCCACCGGTAGGCGCCAACCGGCTCCGTTCTTTGGTGGCCC
CTTCGCGCCACCTTCTACTCCTCCCCTAGTCAGGAAGTTCCCCCCCGCCCCGCAGCTCGCGTCGTGCAGG
ACGTGACAAATGGAAGTAGCACGTCTCACTAGTCTCGTGCAGATGGACAGCACCGCTGAGCAATGGAAGC
GGGTAGGCCTTTGGGGCAGCGGCCAATAGCAGCTTTGCTCCTTCGCTTTCTGGGCTCAGAGGCTGGGAAG
GGGTGGGTCCGGGGGCGGGCTCAGGGGCGGGCTCAGGGGCGGGGCGGGCGCCCGAAGGTCCTCCGGAGGC
CCGGCATTCTGCACGCTTCAAAAGCGCACGTCTGCCGCGCTGTTCTCCTCTTCCTCATCTCCGGGCCTTT
CGACCTGCATCCATCTAGATCTCGAGCAGCTGAAGCTTACCATGACCGAGTACAAGCCCACGGTGCGCCT
CGCCACCCGCGACGACGTCCCCAGGGCCGTACGCACCCTCGCCGCCGCGTTCGCCGACTACCCCGCCACG
CGCCACACCGTCGATCCGGACCGCCACATCGAGCGGGTCACCGAGCTGCAAGAACTCTTCCTCACGCGCG
TCGGGCTCGACATCGGCAAGGTGTGGGTCGCGGACGACGGCGCCGCGGTGGCGGTCTGGACCACGCCGGA
GAGCGTCGAAGCGGGGGCGGTGTTCGCCGAGATCGGCCCGCGCATGGCCGAGTTGAGCGGTTCCCGGCTG
GCCGCGCAGCAACAGATGGAAGGCCTCCTGGCGCCGCACCGGCCCAAGGAGCCCGCGTGGTTCCTGGCCA
CCGTCGGCGTCTCGCCCGACCACCAGGGCAAGGGTCTGGGCAGCGCCGTCGTGCTCCCCGGAGTGGAGGC
GGCCGAGCGCGCCGGGGTGCCCGCCTTCCTGGAGACCTCCGCGCCCCGCAACCTCCCCTTCTACGAGCGG
CTCGGCTTCACCGTCACCGCCGACGTCGAGGTGCCCGAAGGACCGCGCACCTGGTGCATGACCCGCAAGC
CCGGTGCCGGCGGCGGGTCCGGAGGAGAGGGCAGAGGAAGTCTCCTAACATGCGGTGACGTGGAGGAGAA
TCCTGGCCCAATGAGCGAGCTGATTAAGGAGAACATGCACATGAAGCTGTACATGGAGGGCACCGTGGAC
AACCATCACTTCAAGTGCACATCCGAGGGCGAAGGCAAGCCCTACGAGGGCACCCAGACCATGAGAATCA
AGGTGGTCGAGGGCGGCCCTCTCCCCTTCGCCTTCGACATCCTGGCTACTAGCTTCCTCTACGGCAGCAA
GACCTTCATCAACCACACCCAGGGCATCCCCGACTTCTTCAAGCAGTCCTTCCCTGAGGGCTTCACATGG
GAGAGAGTCACCACATACGAGGACGGGGGCGTGCTGACCGCTACCCAGGACACCAGCCTCCAGGACGGCT
GCCTCATCTACAACGTCAAGATCAGAGGGGTGAACTTCACATCCAACGGCCCTGTGATGCAGAAGAAAAC
ACTCGGCTGGGAGGCCTTCACCGAGACGCTGTACCCCGCTGACGGCGGCCTGGAAGGCAGAAACGACATG
GCCCTGAAGCTCGTGGGCGGGAGCCATCTGATCGCAAACATCAAGACCACATATAGATCCAAGAAACCCG
CTAAGAACCTCAAGATGCCTGGCGTCTACTATGTGGACTACAGACTGGAAAGAATCAAGGAGGCCAACAA
CGAGACCTACGTCGAGCAGCACGAGGTGGCAGTGGCCAGATACTGCGACCTCCCTAGCAAACTGGGGCAC
AAGCTTAATTGAGCGGCCGCTCAACCTCTGGATTACAAAATTTGTGAAAGATTGACTGGTATTCTTAACT
ATGTTGCTCCTTTTACGCTATGTGGATACGCTGCTTTAATGCCTTTGTATCATGCTATTGCTTCCCGTAT
GGCTTTCATTTTCTCCTCCTTGTATAAATCCTGGTTGCTGTCTCTTTATGAGGAGTTGTGGCCCGTTGTC
AGGCAACGTGGCGTGGTGTGCACTGTGTTTGCTGACGCAACCCCCACTGGTTGGGGCATTGCCACCACCT
GTCAGCTCCTTTCCGGGACTTTCGCTTTCCCCCTCCCTATTGCCACGGCGGAACTCATCGCCGCCTGCCT
TGCCCGCTGCTGGACAGGGGCTCGGCTGTTGGGCACTGACAATTCCGTGGTGTTGTCGGGGAAATCATCG
TCCTTTCCTTGGCTGCTCGCCTGTGTTGCCACCTGGATTCTGCGCGGGACGTCCTTCTGCTACGTCCCTT
CGGCCCTCAATCCAGCGGACCTTCCTTCCCGCGGCCTGCTGCCGGCTCTGCGGCCTCTTCCGCGTCTACG
CCTTCGCCCTCAGACGAGTCGGATCTCCCTTTGGGCCGCCTCCCCGCAGGTACCTTTAAGACCAATGACT
TACAAGGCAGCTGTAGATCTTAGCCACTTTTTAAAAGAAAAGGGGGGACTGGAAGGGCTAATTCACTCCC
AAAGAAGTCAAGATCTGCTTTTTGCCTGTACTGGGTCTCTCTGGTTAGACCAGAGTCTCTCTGGTTAGAC
CAGATCTGAGCCTGGGAGCTCTCTGGCTAACTAGGGAACCCACTGCTTAAGCCTCAATAAAGCTTGCCTT
GAGTGCTTCAAGTAGTGTGTGCCCGTCTGTTGTGTGACTCTGGTAACTAGAGATCCCTCAGACCCTTTTA
GTCAGTGTGGAAAATCTCTAGCAGTTTAAACCCGCTGATCAGCCTCGACTGTGCCTTCTAGTTGCCAGCC
ATCTGTTGTTTGCCCCTCCCCCGTGCCTTCCTTGACCCTGGAAGGTGCCACTCCCACTGTCCTTTCCTAA
TAAAATGAGGAAATTGCATCGCATTGTCTGAGTAGGTGTCATTCTATTCTGGGGGGTGGGGTGGGGCAGG
ACAGCAAGGGGGAGGATTGGGAAGTCAATAGCAGGCATGCTGGGGATGCGGTGGGCTCTATGGGCGGCCG
TTAATTAAGCTTTTGTTCCCTTTAGTGAGGGTTAATTGCGCGCTTGGCGTAATCATGGTCATAGCTGTTT
CCTGTGTGAAATTGTTATCCGCTCACAATTCCACACAACATACGAGCCGGGAGCATAAAGTGTAAAGCCT
GGGGTGCCTAATGAGTGAGCTAACTCACATTAATTGCGTTGCGCTCACTGCCCGCTTTCCAGTCGGGAAA
CCTGTCGTGCCAGCTGCATTAATGAATCGGCCAACGCGCGGGGAGAGGCGGTTTGCGTATTGGGCGCTCT
TCCGCTTCCTCGCTCACTGACTCGCTGCGCTCGGTCGTTCGGCTGCGGCGAGCGGTATCAGCTCACTCAA
AGGCGGTAATACGGTTATCCACAGAATCAGGGGATAACGCAGGAAAGAACATGTGAGCAAAAGGCCAGCA
AAAGGCCAGGAACCGTAAAAAGGCCGCGTTGCTGGCGTTTTTCCATAGGCTCCGCCCCCCTGACGAGCAT
CACAAAAATCGACGCTCAAGTCAGAGGTGGCGAAACCCGACAGGACTATAAAGATACCAGGCGTTTCCCC
CTGGAAGCTCCCTCGTGCGCTCTCCTGTTCCGACCCTGCCGCTTACCGGATACCTGTCCGCCTTTCTCCC
TTCGGGAAGCGTGGCGCTTTCTCATAGCTCACGCTGTAGGTATCTCAGTTCGGTGTAGGTCGTTCGCTCC
AAGCTGGGCTGTGTGCACGAACCCCCCGTTCAGCCCGACCGCTGCGCCTTATCCGGTAACTATCGTCTTG
AGTCCAACCCGGTAAGACACGACTTATCGCCACTGGCAGCAGCCACTGGTAACAGGATTAGCAGAGCGAG
GTATGTAGGCGGTGCTACAGAGTTCTTGAAGTGGTGGCCTAACTACGGCTACACTAGAAGAACAGTATTT
GGTATCTGCGCTCTGCTGAAGCCAGTTACCTTCGGAAAAAGAGTTGGTAGCTCTTGATCCGGCAAACAAA
CCACCGCTGGTAGCGGTGGTTTTTTTGTTTGCAAGCAGCAGATTACGCGCAGAAAAAAAGGATCTCAAGA
AGATCCTTTGATCTTTTCTACGGGGTCTGACGCTCAGTGGAACGAAAACTCACGTTAAGGGATTTTGGTC
ATGAGATTATCAAAAAGGATCTTCACCTAGATCCTTTTAAATTAAAAATGAAGTTTTAAATCAATCTAAA
GTATATATGAGTAAACTTGGTCTGACAGTTACCAATGCTTAATCAGTGAGGCACCTATCTCAGCGATCTG
TCTATTTCGTTCATCCATAGTTGCCTGACTCCCCGTCGTGTAGATAACTACGATACGGGAGGGCTTACCA
TCTGGCCCCAGTGCTGCAATGATACCGCGAGACCCACGCTCACCGGCTCCAGATTTATCAGCAATAAACC
AGCCAGCCGGAAGGGCCGAGCGCAGAAGTGGTCCTGCAACTTTATCCGCCTCCATCCAGTCTATTAATTG
TTGCCGGGAAGCTAGAGTAAGTAGTTCGCCAGTTAATAGTTTGCGCAACGTTGTTGCCATTGCTACAGGC
ATCGTGGTGTCACGCTCGTCGTTTGGTATGGCTTCATTCAGCTCCGGTTCCCAACGATCAAGGCGAGTTA
CATGATCCCCCATGTTGTGCAAAAAAGCGGTTAGCTCCTTCGGTCCTCCGATCGTTGTCAGAAGTAAGTT
GGCCGCAGTGTTATCACTCATGGTTATGGCAGCACTGCATAATTCTCTTACTGTCATGCCATCCGTAAGA
TGCTTTTCTGTGACTGGTGAGTACTCAACCAAGTCATTCTGAGAATAGTGTATGCGGCGACCGAGTTGCT
CTTGCCCGGCGTCAATACGGGATAATACCGCGCCACATAGCAGAACTTTAAAAGTGCTCATCATTGGAAA
ACGTTCTTCGGGGCGAAAACTCTCAAGGATCTTACCGCTGTTGAGATCCAGTTCGATGTAACCCACTCGT
GCACCCAACTGATCTTCAGCATCTTTTACTTTCACCAGCGTTTCTGGGTGAGCAAAAACAGGAAGGCAAA
ATGCCGCAAAAAAGGGAATAAGGGCGACACGGAAATGTTGAATACTCATACTCTTCCTTTTTCAATATTA
TTGAAGCATTTATCAGGGTTATTGTCTCATGAGCGGATACATATTTGAATGTATTTAGAAAAATAAACAA
ATAGGGGTTCCGCGCACATTTCCCCGAAAAGTGCCACCTAAATTGTAAGCGTTAATATTTTGTTAAAATT
CGCGTTAAATTTTTGTTAAATCAGCTCATTTTTTAACCAATAGGCCGAAATCGGCAAAATCCCTTATAAA
TCAAAAGAATAGACCGAGATAGGGT
[37 nt withheld, positions 8076-8112]
AAAGAACGTGGACTCCAACGTCAAAGG
[49 nt withheld, positions 8140-8188]
T
[91 nt withheld, positions 8190-8280]
G
[124 nt withheld, positions 8282-8405]
CCCATTCGCCATTCAGGCTGCGCAACTGTTGGGAAGGGCGATCGGTGCGGGCCTCTTCGCTATTACGCCA
GCTGGCGAAAGGGGGATGTGCTGCAAGGCGATTAAGTTGGGTAACGCCAGGGTTTTCCCAGTCACGACGT
TGTAAAACGACGGCCAGTGAGCGCGCGTAATACGACTCACTATAGGGCGAATTGACTAGTACATAACTTA
CGGTAAATGGCCCGCCTGGCTGACCGCCCAACGAC
